>Addgene plasmid #154609 | pEPYC0CM0182 | depositor full sequence | sequence record 299483 | pEPYC0CM0182 sequence 2488 bps
CTAAATTGTAAGCGTTAATATTTTGTTAAAATTCGCGTTAAATTTTTGTTAAATCAGCTCATTTTTTAAC
CAATAGGCCGAAATCGGCAAAATCCCTTATAAATCAAAAGAATAGACCGAGATAGGGTTGAGTGGCCGCT
ACAGGGCGCTCCCATTCGCCATTCAGGCTGCGCAACTGTTGGGAAGGGCGTTTCGGTGCGGGCCTCTTCG
CTATTACGCCAGCTGGCGAAAGGGGGATGTGCTGCAAGGCGATTAAGTTGGGTAACGCCAGGGTTTTCCC
AGTCACGACGTTGTAAAACGACGGCCAGTGAGCGCGACGTAATACGACTCACTATAGGGCGAATTGAAGG
AAGGCCGTCAAGGCCACGTGTCTTGTCCAGAGCTCTCGGTCTCAGGAGGGAGGCGTGTCGTTTTAGTGAG
GATCTCTCTGCCGACAGTGGTCCCAAAAACCACGTCTACAAAGCAAGTGGATCTGACGTAAGGGATGACG
CACACTATATAAGGTTTTGCTATTCATTGAAAGCAGTAGTGACTGATTTGTATATAATGTACTCGAGACC
CTGGTACCTGGAGCACAAGACTGGCCTCATGGGCCTTCCTTTCACTGCCCGCTTTCCAGTCGGGAAACCT
GTCGTGCCAGCTGCATTAACATGGTCATAGCTGTTTCCTTGCGTATTGGGCGCTCTCCGCTTCCTCGCTC
ACTGACTCGCTGCGCTCGGTCGTTCGGGTAAAGCCTGGGGTGCCTAATGAGCAAAAGGCCAGCAAAAGGC
CAGGAACCGTAAAAAGGCCGCGTTGCTGGCGTTTTTCCATAGGCTCCGCCCCCCTGACGAGCATCACAAA
AATCGACGCTCAAGTCAGAGGTGGCGAAACCCGACAGGACTATAAAGATACCAGGCGTTTCCCCCTGGAA
GCTCCCTCGTGCGCTCTCCTGTTCCGACCCTGCCGCTTACCGGATACCTGTCCGCCTTTCTCCCTTCGGG
AAGCGTGGCGCTTTCTCATAGCTCACGCTGTAGGTATCTCAGTTCGGTGTAGGTCGTTCGCTCCAAGCTG
GGCTGTGTGCACGAACCCCCCGTTCAGCCCGACCGCTGCGCCTTATCCGGTAACTATCGTCTTGAGTCCA
ACCCGGTAAGACACGACTTATCGCCACTGGCAGCAGCCACTGGTAACAGGATTAGCAGAGCGAGGTATGT
AGGCGGTGCTACAGAGTTCTTGAAGTGGTGGCCTAACTACGGCTACACTAGAAGAACAGTATTTGGTATC
TGCGCTCTGCTGAAGCCAGTTACCTTCGGAAAAAGAGTTGGTAGCTCTTGATCCGGCAAACAAACCACCG
CTGGTAGCGGTGGTTTTTTTGTTTGCAAGCAGCAGATTACGCGCAGAAAAAAAGGATCTCAAGAAGATCC
TTTGATCTTTTCTACGGGGTCTGACGCTCAGTGGAACGAAAACTCACGTTAAGGGATTTTGGTCATGAGA
TTATCAAAAAGGATCTTCACCTAGATCCTTTTAAATTAAAAATGAAGTTTTAAATCAATCTAAAGTATAT
ATGAGTAAACTTGGTCTGACAGTTATTAGAAAAATTCATCCAGCAGACGATAAAACGCAATACGCTGGCT
ATCCGGTGCCGCAATGCCATACAGCACCAGAAAACGATCCGCCCATTCGCCGCCCAGTTCTTCCGCAATA
TCACGGGTGGCCAGCGCAATATCCTGATAACGATCCGCCACGCCCAGACGGCCGCAATCAATAAAGCCGC
TAAAACGGCCATTTTCCACCATAATGTTCGGCAGGCACGCATCACCATGGGTCACCACCAGATCTTCGCC
ATCCGGCATGCTCGCTTTCAGACGCGCAAACAGCTCTGCCGGTGCCAGGCCCTGATGTTCTTCATCCAGA
TCATCCTGATCCACCAGGCCCGCTTCCATACGGGTACGCGCACGTTCAATACGATGTTTCGCCTGATGAT
CAAACGGACAGGTCGCCGGGTCCAGGGTATGCAGACGACGCATGGCATCCGCCATAATGCTCACTTTTTC
TGCCGGCGCCAGATGGCTAGACAGCAGATCCTGACCCGGCACTTCGCCCAGCAGCAGCCAATCACGGCCC
GCTTCGGTCACCACATCCAGCACCGCCGCACACGGAACACCGGTGGTGGCCAGCCAGCTCAGACGCGCCG
CTTCATCCTGCAGCTCGTTCAGCGCACCGCTCAGATCGGTTTTCACAAACAGCACCGGACGACCCTGCGC
GCTCAGACGAAACACCGCCGCATCAGAGCAGCCAATGGTCTGCTGCGCCCAATCATAGCCAAACAGACGT
TCCACCCACGCTGCCGGGCTACCCGCATGCAGGCCATCCTGTTCAATCATACTCTTCCTTTTTCAATATT
ATTGAAGCATTTATCAGGGTTATTGTCTCATGAGCGGATACATATTTGAATGTATTTAGAAAAATAAACA
AATAGGGGTTCCGCGCACATTTCCCCGAAAAGTGCCAC
Features (pLannotate 1.2.2; 11 found; start..end, strand, type, name):
      3..134     -  rep_origin     M13 ori (fragment): M13 bacteriophage origin of replication; arrow indicates direction of (+) strand synthesis
    155..311     -  CDS            lacZα (fragment): LacZα fragment of β-galactosidase; lacZ fragment
    320..338     +  promoter       T7 promoter: promoter for bacteriophage T7 RNA polymerase
    421..447     +  promoter       CaMV 35S promoter (fragment): strong constitutive promoter from cauliflower mosaic virus
    448..472     +  promoter       CaMV 35S promoter (fragment): strong constitutive promoter from cauliflower mosaic virus
    473..494     +  promoter       CaMV 35S promoter (fragment): strong constitutive promoter from cauliflower mosaic virus
    602..649     -  CDS            lacI (fragment): lac repressor; lacI; The lac repressor binds to the lac operator to inhibit transcription in E. coli. This inhibition can be relieved by adding lactose or isopropyl-β-D-thiogalactopyranoside (IPTG).
    686..726     -  rep_origin     RSF ori (fragment): Plasmids containing the RSF 1030 origin of replication can be propagated in E. coli cells that contain additional plasmids with compatible origins.
    804..1392    -  rep_origin     ori: high-copy-number ColE1/pMB1/pBR322/pUC origin of replication
   1566..2360    -  CDS            NeoR/KanR: aminoglycoside phosphotransferase confers resistance to neomycin, kanamycin, and G418 (Geneticin®)
   2361..2465    -  promoter       AmpR promoter: bla
