[The description below was written by a language model from this plasmid's Addgene catalogue record and pLannotate feature annotations shown in this document.]
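Description:
pEPYC0CM0182 is a small (about 2.5 kb) synthetic-biology plasmid that stores a Phytobrick Level 0 part, i.e. a single standardized DNA element intended to be released and combined with other parts in hierarchical assembly of plant expression constructs. It is built on the pMK cloning backbone and is maintained in E. coli as a high-copy plasmid through a ColE1/pUC-type origin of replication. Selection is with kanamycin, conferred by an aminoglycoside phosphotransferase (NeoR/KanR) gene that the annotation places downstream of an AmpR (bla) promoter. The remaining backbone annotations are short remnants rather than functional units: fragments of an M13 origin, lacZα, lacI and an RSF origin, plus an intact T7 promoter lying upstream of the insert region.

The insert is MinSyn_046, a fully synthetic sequence from a study on the rational design of minimal synthetic promoters for plants. The feature table does not annotate the part as a whole, but it picks up three short, adjacent matches to the cauliflower mosaic virus 35S promoter in the insert region, which suggests that the design incorporates brief 35S-derived sequences, although the record does not say so. The exact composition of the part, its regulatory elements, its expression strength and the flanking assembly sites or overhangs are not stated, and the cloning sites are listed as unknown. No coding sequence, reporter or terminator accompanies the insert, so the plasmid is not an expression vector in itself. It serves as a source of a promoter part to be assembled upstream of genes of interest or reporters in multi-part plant transcription units.
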