Addgene plasmid #154609: pEPYC0CM0182
Purpose: Phytobricks Level 0 part
Depositing lab: Nicola Patron. Depositing organization: Earlham Institute. Publication: Rational design of minimal synthetic promoters for plants. Cai YM, Kallam K, Tidd H, Gendarini G, Salzman A, Patron NJ. Nucleic Acids Res. 2020 Aug 28. pii: 5897334. doi: 10.1093/nar/gkaa682. PubMed 32856047.
Backbone
  Vector backbone: pMK
  Vector type: Synthetic Biology
Growth in bacteria
  Bacterial resistance: Kanamycin, 50 μg/mL
  Growth temperature: 37°C
  Growth strain: NEB Stable
  Copy number: High Copy
Gene/Insert
  Gene/Insert name: MinSyn_046
  Species: Synthetic
  Cloning method: Restriction Enzyme; 5′ cloning site Unknown (unknown if destroyed)
Terms and licenses: Academic/Nonprofit Terms; Industry Terms: Not Available to Industry
Depositor comments: Please visit https://www.biorxiv.org/content/10.1101/2020.05.14.095406v1 for bioRxiv preprint.
How to cite: pEPYC0CM0182 was a gift from Nicola Patron (Addgene plasmid # 154609 ; http://n2t.net/addgene:154609 ; RRID:Addgene_154609)
